>Addgene plasmid #59645 | pGEM-T Dmel Or24a | addgene partial sequence | sequence record 96248 | M13pUC-Fwd 5'-CCCAGTCACGACGTTGTAAAACG-3'
TGTAATACGACTCACTATAGGGCGAATTGGGCCCGACGTCGCATGCTCCCGGCCGCCATGGCCGCGGGAT
TACATAGCCACTGCATTGGATGCCCTTTGTCCTGTGGCCTCCAGCATTTTGTCGCTGGTGAAAATGGTCG
CTATTTGGTGGTATCAAGATGAATTAAGGAGTTTGATAGAGCGGGTGAGATTTTTAACAGAGCAACAGAG
GTCCAAGAGGAAACTGGGCTATAAGAAGAGGTTCTATACACTGGCAACGCAACTAACATTCCTGCTACTA
TGCTGTGGATTTTGCACCAGTACTTCCTATTCCGTCAGACATTTGATTGATAATATCCTGAGACGCACCC
ATGGCAAGGACTGGATCTACGAGACCCCGTTCAAGATGATGTAAGGAAAGGGAAGAATGGTTTATATATA
CTTTTGGAACGAAATAATGATGTGATCTAAACAAGATGCACTTTTAGGTTCCCCGATCCTCTCCTGCGTT
TGCCACTCTATCCCATCACCTATATACTCGTGCATTGGCATGGCTACATTACTGTGGTTTGTTTTGTCGG
CGCGGATGGTTTCTTCCTGGGGTTCTGTTTGTACTTCACTGTTTTGCTGCTCTGTCTGCAGGACGATGTT
GGTGATTTACTAGAGGTTGAAAACATCGAAAAGAGTCCCTCCGAAGCGGAGGAAGCTCGCATAGTTCGGG
AAATGGAAAAACTGGTGGACCGGCATAACGAGGTGGCCGAGCTGACAGAAAGATTGTCGGGTGTTATGGT
GGAAATAACACTGGCCCACTTTGTTACTTCGAGTTTGATAATCGGAACCAGCGTGGAATCACTAGTGCGG
CCGCCTGCAGGTCGACCATATGGGAGAGCTCCCAACGCGTTGGATGCATAGCTTGAGTATTCTATAGTGT
CACCTAAATAGCTTGGCGTAATCATGGTCATAGCTGTTTCCTGTGTGAAATTGTTATCCGCTCACAATTC
CACACAACATACGAGCCGGAAGCATAAAGTGTAAAGCCTGGGGTGCCTAATGAGTGAGCTAACTCACATT
AATTGCGTTGCGCTCACTGCCCGCTT
