>Addgene plasmid #59645 | pGEM-T Dmel Or24a | addgene partial sequence | sequence record 96250 | M13pUC-Rev 5'-AGCGGATAACAATTTCACACAGG-3'
TGATTACGCCAAGCTATTTAGGTGACACTATAGAATACTCAAGCTATGCATCCAACGCGTTGGGAGCTCT
CCCATATGGTCGACCTGCAGGCGGCCGCACTAGTGATTCCACGCTGGTTCCGATTATCAAACTCGAAGTA
ACAAAGTGGGCCAGTGTTATTTCCACCATAACACCCGACAATCTTTCTGTCAGCTCGGCCACCTCGTTAT
GCCGGTCCACCAGTTTTTCCATTTCCCGAACTATGCGAGCTTCCTCCGCTTCGGAGGGACTCTTTTCGAT
GTTTTCAACCTCTAGTAAATCACCAACATCGTCCTGCAGACAGAGCAGCAAAACAGTGAAGTACAAACAG
AACCCCAGGAAGAAACCATCCGCGCCGACAAAACAAACCACAGTAATGTAGCCATGCCAATGCACGAGTA
TATAGGTGATGGGATAGAGTGGCAAACGCAGGAGAGGATCGGGGAACCTAAAAGTGCATCTTGTTTAGAT
CACATCATTATTTCGTTCCAAAAGTATATATAAACCATTCTTCCCTTTCCTTACATCATCTTGAACGGGG
TCTCGTAGATCCAGTCCTTGCCATGGGTGCGTCTCAGGATATTATCAATCAAATGTCTGACGGAATAGGA
AGTACTGGTGCAAAATCCACAGCATAGTAGCAGGAATGTTAGTTGCGTTGCCAGTGTATAGAACCTCTTC
TTATAGCCCAGTTTCCTCTTGGACCTCTGTTGCTCTGTTAAAAATCTCACCCGCTCTATCAAACTCCTTA
ATTCATCTTGATACCACCAAATAGCGACCATTTTCACCAGCGACAAAATGCTGGAGGCCACAGGACAAAG
GGCATCCAATGCAGTGGCTATGTAATCCCGCGGCCATGGCGGCCGGGAGCATGCGACGTCGGGCCCAATT
CGCCCTATAGTGAGTCGTATTACAATTCACTGGCCGTCGTTTTACAACGTCGTGACTGGGAAAACCCTGG
CGTTACCCAACTTAATCGCCTTGCAGCACATCCCC
