[The description below was written by a language model from this plasmid's Addgene catalogue record.]
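Description:
pGEM-T Dmel Or24a is a small, high-copy bacterial cloning plasmid built on Promega's pGEM-T backbone (about 3 kb), a vector designed for direct cloning of PCR products by T/A overhangs. It is propagated in standard E. coli cloning strains and selected with ampicillin. Although it is catalogued as a bacterial expression vector, the stated purpose shows that it serves as a template plasmid rather than a protein-expression construct. No feature table accompanies the record, so the individual backbone elements are not itemised. As a general property, pGEM-T vectors flank the cloning site with opposing T7 and SP6 phage RNA polymerase promoters and with M13 forward and reverse primer sites. The M13 sites are the sequencing primers listed for this plasmid.

The insert is a fragment of roughly 800 bp from the Drosophila melanogaster odorant receptor gene Or24a (also known as CG11767, DOR24D.1 or Or24D.1). It was amplified from genomic DNA rather than cDNA, so it may contain intronic sequence. The record does not state which part of the gene is covered, the orientation of the insert, or the cloning method. The plasmid's declared purpose is to provide a probe for Or24a expression. In practice, constructs of this type are typically used as templates for in vitro transcription of labelled antisense (and control sense) riboprobes from the flanking phage promoters, which are then hybridised in situ to tissue. This fits the associated work mapping the spatial distribution of olfactory receptor transcripts in the fly antenna.
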