Addgene plasmid #59645: pGEM-T Dmel Or24a
Purpose: Probe for Drosophila melanogaster Or24a expression
Depositing lab: Richard Axel & Leslie Vosshall. Depositing organization: Columbia University. Publication: A spatial map of olfactory receptor expression in the Drosophila antenna. Vosshall LB, Amrein H, Morozov PS, Rzhetsky A, Axel R. Cell. 1999 Mar 5;96(5):725-36. 10.1016/S0092-8674(00)80582-6 PubMed 10089887.
Backbone
  Vector backbone: pGEM-T
  Backbone manufacturer: Promega
  Backbone size w/o insert (bp): 3000
  Vector type: Bacterial Expression
Growth in bacteria
  Bacterial resistance: Ampicillin, 100 μg/mL
  Growth temperature: 37°C
  Growth strain: DH5alpha
  Copy number: High Copy
Gene/Insert
  Gene/Insert name: Or24a
  Species: D. melanogaster (fly)
  Insert size (bp): 800
  Entrez Gene: Or24a (a.k.a. Dmel_CG11767, 24D.1, 24a, CG11767, DOR24D.1, DOR48, Dmel\CG11767, Or24D.1)
  Cloning method: Unknown
  Sequencing primers: 5′ M13-F20; 3′ M13-Rev
Terms and licenses: Academic/Nonprofit Terms; Industry Terms: Not Available to Industry
Depositor comments: source: Genomic DNA
How to cite: pGEM-T Dmel Or24a was a gift from Richard Axel & Leslie Vosshall (Addgene plasmid # 59645 ; http://n2t.net/addgene:59645 ; RRID:Addgene_59645)
